>Addgene plasmid #123525 | pMK-atpH 5'UTR processed -45 | addgene full sequence | sequence record 247894 | Addgene NGS Result
CTAAATTGTAAGCGTTAATATTTTGTTAAAATTCGCGTTAAATTTTTGTTAAATCAGCTCATTTTTTAAC
CAATAGGCCGAAATCGGCAAAATCCCTTATAAATCAAAAGAATAGACCGAGATAGGGTTGAGTGGCCGCT
ACAGGGCGCTCCCATTCGCCATTCAGGCTGCGCAACTGTTGGGAAGGGCGTTTCGGTGCGGGCCTCTTCG
CTATTACGCCAGCTGGCGAAAGGGGGATGTGCTGCAAGGCGATTAAGTTGGGTAACGCCAGGGTTTTCCC
AGTCACGACGTTGTAAAACGACGGCCAGTGAGCGCGACGTAATACGACTCACTATAGGGCGAATTGAAGG
AAGGCCGTCAAGGCCGCATCAACGAGCTCGGTCTCATACTATTGTATCATTAACCATTTCTTTTTTTTGG
TACGAGGAACTTATCAATGTGAGACCGGTACCCTCTGGGCCTCATGGGCCTTCCTTTCACTGCCCGCTTT
CCAGTCGGGAAACCTGTCGTGCCAGCTGCATTAACATGGTCATAGCTGTTTCCTTGCGTATTGGGCGCTC
TCCGCTTCCTCGCTCACTGACTCGCTGCGCTCGGTCGTTCGGGTAAAGCCTGGGGTGCCTAATGAGCAAA
AGGCCAGCAAAAGGCCAGGAACCGTAAAAAGGCCGCGTTGCTGGCGTTTTTCCATAGGCTCCGCCCCCCT
GACGAGCATCACAAAAATCGACGCTCAAGTCAGAGGTGGCGAAACCCGACAGGACTATAAAGATACCAGG
CGTTTCCCCCTGGAAGCTCCCTCGTGCGCTCTCCTGTTCCGACCCTGCCGCTTACCGGATACCTGTCCGC
CTTTCTCCCTTCGGGAAGCGTGGCGCTTTCTCATAGCTCACGCTGTAGGTATCTCAGTTCGGTGTAGGTC
GTTCGCTCCAAGCTGGGCTGTGTGCACGAACCCCCCGTTCAGCCCGACCGCTGCGCCTTATCCGGTAACT
ATCGTCTTGAGTCCAACCCGGTAAGACACGACTTATCGCCACTGGCAGCAGCCACTGGTAACAGGATTAG
CAGAGCGAGGTATGTAGGCGGTGCTACAGAGTTCTTGAAGTGGTGGCCTAACTACGGCTACACTAGAAGA
ACAGTATTTGGTATCTGCGCTCTGCTGAAGCCAGTTACCTTCGGAAAAAGAGTTGGTAGCTCTTGATCCG
GCAAACAAACCACCGCTGGTAGCGGTGGTTTTTTTGTTTGCAAGCAGCAGATTACGCGCAGAAAAAAAGG
ATCTCAAGAAGATCCTTTGATCTTTTCTACGGGGTCTGACGCTCAGTGGAACGAAAACTCACGTTAAGGG
ATTTTGGTCATGAGATTATCAAAAAGGATCTTCACCTAGATCCTTTTAAATTAAAAATGAAGTTTTAAAT
CAATCTAAAGTATATATGAGTAAACTTGGTCTGACAGTTATTAGAAAAATTCATCCAGCAGACGATAAAA
CGCAATACGCTGGCTATCCGGTGCCGCAATGCCATACAGCACCAGAAAACGATCCGCCCATTCGCCGCCC
AGTTCTTCCGCAATATCACGGGTGGCCAGCGCAATATCCTGATAACGATCCGCCACGCCCAGACGGCCGC
AATCAATAAAGCCGCTAAAACGGCCATTTTCCACCATAATGTTCGGCAGGCACGCATCACCATGGGTCAC
CACCAGATCTTCGCCATCCGGCATGCTCGCTTTCAGACGCGCAAACAGCTCTGCCGGTGCCAGGCCCTGA
TGTTCTTCATCCAGATCATCCTGATCCACCAGGCCCGCTTCCATACGGGTACGCGCACGTTCAATACGAT
GTTTCGCCTGATGATCAAACGGACAGGTCGCCGGGTCCAGGGTATGCAGACGACGCATGGCATCCGCCAT
AATGCTCACTTTTTCTGCCGGCGCCAGATGGCTAGACAGCAGATCCTGACCCGGCACTTCGCCCAGCAGC
AGCCAATCACGGCCCGCTTCGGTCACCACATCCAGCACCGCCGCACACGGAACACCGGTGGTGGCCAGCC
AGCTCAGACGCGCCGCTTCATCCTGCAGCTCGTTCAGCGCACCGCTCAGATCGGTTTTCACAAACAGCAC
CGGACGACCCTGCGCGCTCAGACGAAACACCGCCGCATCAGAGCAGCCAATGGTCTGCTGCGCCCAATCA
TAGCCAAACAGACGTTCCACCCACGCTGCCGGGCTACCCGCATGCAGGCCATCCTGTTCAATCATACTCT
TCCTTTTTCAATATTATTGAAGCATTTATCAGGGTTATTGTCTCATGAGCGGATACATATTTGAATGTAT
TTAGAAAAATAAACAAATAGGGGTTCCGCGCACATTTCCCCGAAAAGTGCCAC
Features (pLannotate 1.2.2; 8 found; start..end, strand, type, name):
      3..134     -  rep_origin     M13 ori (fragment): M13 bacteriophage origin of replication; arrow indicates direction of (+) strand synthesis
    155..311     -  CDS            lacZα (fragment): LacZα fragment of β-galactosidase; lacZ fragment
    320..338     +  promoter       T7 promoter: promoter for bacteriophage T7 RNA polymerase
    477..524     -  CDS            lacI (fragment): lac repressor; lacI; The lac repressor binds to the lac operator to inhibit transcription in E. coli. This inhibition can be relieved by adding lactose or isopropyl-β-D-thiogalactopyranoside (IPTG).
    561..601     -  rep_origin     RSF ori (fragment): Plasmids containing the RSF 1030 origin of replication can be propagated in E. coli cells that contain additional plasmids with compatible origins.
    679..1267    -  rep_origin     ori: high-copy-number ColE1/pMB1/pBR322/pUC origin of replication
   1441..2235    -  CDS            NeoR/KanR: aminoglycoside phosphotransferase confers resistance to neomycin, kanamycin, and G418 (Geneticin®)
   2236..2340    -  promoter       AmpR promoter: bla
