[The description below was written by a language model from this plasmid's Addgene catalogue record and pLannotate feature annotations shown in this document.]
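Description:
pMK-atpH 5'UTR processed -45 is a small (about 2.4 kb) part-donor plasmid from the MoChlo kit, a modular cloning toolbox for chloroplast biotechnology. It is built on the pMK-RQ gene-synthesis backbone and is classed as a synthetic biology vector. It is maintained in E. coli at high copy number through a ColE1/pUC-type origin. Selection is with kanamycin, using an aminoglycoside phosphotransferase (NeoR/KanR) gene that the annotation places directly downstream of an AmpR (bla) promoter. The other annotated features are short remnants typical of such cloning backbones: fragments of an M13 origin, lacZα, lacI and an RSF origin, plus a T7 promoter. None of these is described as having a role in how the part is used.

The payload is a synthesized chloroplast 5' untranslated region derived from atpH, a plastid gene encoding a subunit of ATP synthase. The depositor describes it as a chloroplast 5'UTR fusion designed for Golden Gate cloning. The name suggests that it corresponds to a processed form of the leader with an end at position -45, but the record does not explain this. It also does not state the source species, the type IIS enzyme or the overhangs that flank the part. The automated feature table does not annotate the insert itself, which presumably lies in the unannotated stretch after the T7 promoter.

In use, the plasmid supplies a standardized regulatory element. This element can be excised and assembled with promoters, coding sequences and 3' UTRs into chloroplast expression cassettes, where plastid 5'UTRs generally influence transcript stability and translation.
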