Addgene plasmid #123525: pMK-atpH 5'UTR processed -45
Purpose: MoChlo kit
Depositing lab: Scott Lenaghan & C. Neal Stewart. Depositing organization: University of Tennessee Institute of Agriculture. Publication: MoChlo: A versatile modular cloning toolbox for chloroplast biotechnology. Occhialini A, Piatek A, Pfotenhauer AC, Frazier TP, Stewart CN, Lenaghan S. Plant Physiol. 2019 Jan 24. pii: pp.18.01220. doi: 10.1104/pp.18.01220. PubMed 30679266.
Backbone
  Vector backbone: pMK-RQ
  Vector type: Synthetic Biology
Growth in bacteria
  Bacterial resistance: Kanamycin, 50 μg/mL
  Growth temperature: 37°C
  Growth strain: Top10
  Copy number: High Copy
Gene/Insert
  Gene/Insert name: atpH 5'UTR processed -45
  Cloning method: Restriction Enzyme; 5′ cloning site Unknown (unknown if destroyed)
Terms and licenses: Academic/Nonprofit Terms; Industry Terms: Not Available to Industry
Depositor comments: All inserts have been produced by gene synthesis and cloned in the indicated backbone vector. The insert is a chloroplast 5'UTR fusion designed for Golden-Gate cloning. The Original Material was developed in the performance of research that was funded by Grant Nos. ARPA-E: DE-AR000660 & DARPA: D17AC00016.
How to cite: pMK-atpH 5'UTR processed -45 was a gift from Scott Lenaghan & C. Neal Stewart (Addgene plasmid # 123525 ; http://n2t.net/addgene:123525 ; RRID:Addgene_123525)
