>Addgene plasmid #123525 | pMK-atpH 5'UTR processed -45 | depositor partial sequence | sequence record 235673 | atpH 5'UTR processed -45
ATTGTATCATTAACCATTTCTTTTTTTTGGTACGAGGAACTTATC
